>Addgene plasmid #213926 | TERT - R865C | addgene full sequence | sequence record 423194 | Addgene NGS Result
TCGAGTTTACTCCCTATCAGTGATAGAGAACGTATGTCGAGTTTACTCCCTATCAGTGATAGAGAACGTA
TGTCGAGTTTACTCCCTATCAGTGATAGAGAACGTATGTCGAGTTTATCCCTATCAGTGATAGAGAACGT
ATGTCGAGTTTACTCCCTATCAGTGATAGAGAACGTATGTCGAGGTAGGCGTGTACGGTGGGAGGCCTAT
ATAAGCAGAGCTCGTTTAGTGAACCGTCAGATCGCCTGGAGAATTGGCTAGCATCAACAAGTTTGTACAA
AAAAGCAGGCTTCACCATGCCGCGCGCTCCCCGCTGCCGAGCCGTGCGCTCCCTGCTGCGCAGCCACTAC
CGCGAGGTGCTGCCGCTGGCCACGTTCGTGCGGCGCCTGGGGCCCCAGGGCTGGCGGCTGGTGCAGCGCG
GGGACCCGGCGGCTTTCCGCGCGCTGGTGGCCCAGTGCCTGGTGTGCGTGCCCTGGGACGCACGGCCGCC
CCCCGCCGCCCCCTCCTTCCGCCAGGTGTCCTGCCTGAAGGAGCTGGTGGCCCGAGTGCTGCAGAGGCTG
TGCGAGCGCGGCGCGAAGAACGTGCTGGCCTTCGGCTTCGCGCTGCTGGACGGGGCCCGCGGGGGCCCCC
CCGAGGCCTTCACCACCAGCGTGCGCAGCTACCTGCCCAACACGGTGACCGACGCACTGCGGGGGAGCGG
GGCGTGGGGGCTGCTGCTGCGCCGCGTGGGCGACGACGTGCTGGTTCACCTGCTGGCACGCTGCGCGCTC
TTTGTGCTGGTGGCTCCCAGCTGCGCCTACCAGGTGTGCGGGCCGCCGCTGTACCAGCTCGGCGCTGCCA
CTCAGGCCCGGCCCCCGCCACACGCTAGTGGACCCCGAAGGCGTCTGGGATGCGAACGGGCCTGGAACCA
TAGCGTCAGGGAGGCCGGGGTCCCCCTGGGCCTGCCAGCCCCGGGTGCGAGGAGGCGCGGGGGCAGTGCC
AGCCGAAGTCTGCCGTTGCCCAAGAGGCCCAGGCGTGGCGCTGCCCCTGAGCCGGAGCGGACGCCCGTTG
GGCAGGGGTCCTGGGCCCACCCGGGCAGGACGCGTGGACCGAGTGACCGTGGTTTCTGTGTGGTGTCACC
TGCCAGACCCGCCGAAGAAGCCACCTCTTTGGAGGGTGCGCTCTCTGGCACGCGCCACTCCCACCCATCC
GTGGGCCGCCAGCACCACGCGGGCCCCCCATCCACATCGCGGCCACCACGTCCCTGGGACACGCCTTGTC
CCCCGGTGTACGCCGAGACCAAGCACTTCCTCTACTCCTCAGGCGACAAGGAGCAGCTGCGGCCCTCCTT
CCTACTCAGCTCTCTGAGGCCCAGCCTGACTGGCGCTCGGAGGCTCGTGGAGACCATCTTTCTGGGTTCC
AGGCCCTGGATGCCAGGGACTCCCCGCAGGTTGCCCCGCCTGCCCCAGCGCTACTGGCAAATGCGGCCCC
TGTTTCTGGAGCTGCTTGGGAACCACGCGCAGTGCCCCTACGGGGTGCTCCTCAAGACGCACTGCCCGCT
GCGAGCTGCGGTCACCCCAGCAGCCGGTGTCTGTGCCCGGGAGAAGCCCCAGGGCTCTGTGGCGGCCCCC
GAGGAGGAGGACACAGACCCCCGTCGCCTGGTGCAGCTGCTCCGCCAGCACAGCAGCCCCTGGCAGGTGT
ACGGCTTCGTGCGGGCCTGCCTGCGCCGGCTGGTGCCCCCAGGCCTCTGGGGCTCCAGGCACAACGAACG
CCGCTTCCTCAGGAACACCAAGAAGTTCATCTCCCTGGGGAAGCATGCCAAGCTCTCGCTGCAGGAGCTG
ACGTGGAAGATGAGCGTGCGGGGCTGCGCTTGGCTGCGCAGGAGCCCAGGGGTTGGCTGTGTTCCGGCCG
CAGAGCACCGTCTGCGTGAGGAGATCCTGGCCAAGTTCCTGCACTGGCTGATGAGTGTGTACGTCGTCGA
GCTGCTCAGGTCTTTCTTTTATGTCACGGAGACCACGTTTCAAAAGAACAGGCTCTTTTTCTACCGGAAG
AGTGTCTGGAGCAAGTTGCAAAGCATTGGAATCAGACAGCACTTGAAGAGGGTGCAGCTGCGGGAGCTGT
CGGAAGCAGAGGTCAGGCAGCATCGGGAAGCCAGGCCCGCCCTGCTGACGTCCAGACTCCGCTTCATCCC
CAAGCCTGACGGGCTGCGGCCGATTGTGAACATGGACTACGTCGTGGGAGCCAGAACGTTCCGCAGAGAA
AAGAGGGCCGAGCGTCTCACCTCGAGGGTGAAGGCACTGTTCAGCGTGCTCAACTACGAGCGGGCGCGGC
GCCCCGGCCTCCTGGGCGCCTCTGTGCTGGGCCTGGACGATATCCACAGGGCCTGGCGCACCTTCGTGCT
GCGTGTGCGGGCCCAGGACCCGCCGCCTGAGCTGTACTTTGTCAAGGTGGATGTGACGGGCGCGTACGAC
ACCATCCCCCAGGACAGGCTCACGGAGGTCATCGCCAGCATCATCAAACCCCAGAACACGTACTGCGTGC
GTCGGTATGCCGTGGTCCAGAAGGCCGCCCATGGGCACGTCCGCAAGGCCTTCAAGAGCCACGTCTCTAC
CTTGACAGACCTCCAGCCGTACATGCGACAGTTCGTGGCTCACCTGCAGGAGACCAGCCCGCTGAGGGAT
GCCGTCGTCATCGAGCAGAGCTCCTCCCTGAATGAGGCCAGCAGTGGCCTCTTCGACGTCTTCCTACGCT
TCATGTGCCACCACGCCGTGCGCATCAGGGGCAAGTCCTACGTCCAGTGCCAGGGGATCCCGCAGGGCTC
CATCCTCTCCACGCTGCTCTGCAGCCTGTGCTACGGCGACATGGAGAACAAGCTGTTTGCGGGGATTCGG
CGGGACGGGCTGCTCCTGTGTTTGGTGGATGATTTCTTGTTGGTGACACCTCACCTCACCCACGCGAAAA
CCTTCCTCAGGACCCTGGTCCGAGGTGTCCCTGAGTATGGCTGCGTGGTGAACTTGCGGAAGACAGTGGT
GAACTTCCCTGTAGAAGACGAGGCCCTGGGTGGCACGGCTTTTGTTCAGATGCCGGCCCACGGCCTATTC
CCCTGGTGCGGCCTGCTGCTGGATACCCGGACCCTGGAGGTGCAGAGCGACTACTCCAGCTATGCCCGGA
CCTCCATCAGAGCCAGTCTCACCTTCAACCGCGGCTTCAAGGCTGGGAGGAACATGCGTCGCAAACTCTT
TGGGGTCTTGCGGCTGAAGTGTCACAGCCTGTTTCTGGATTTGCAGGTGAACAGCCTCCAGACGGTGTGC
ACCAACATCTACAAGATCCTCCTGCTGCAGGCGTACAGGTTTCACGCATGTGTGCTGCAGCTCCCATTTC
ATCAGCAAGTTTGGAAGAACCCCACATTTTTCCTGCGCGTCATCTCTGACACGGCCTCCCTCTGCTACTC
CATCCTGAAAGCCAAGAACGCAGGGATGTCGCTGGGGGCCAAGGGCGCCGCCGGCCCTCTGCCCTCCGAG
GCCGTGCAGTGGCTGTGCCACCAAGCATTCCTGCTCAAGCTGACTCGACACCGTGTCACCTACGTGCCAC
TCCTGGGGTCACTCAGGACAGCCCAGACGCAGCTGAGTCGGAAGCTCCCGGGGACGACGCTGACTGCCCT
GGAGGCCGCAGCCAACCCGGCACTGCCCTCAGACTTCAAGACCATCCTGGACTGAAACCCAGCTTTCTTG
TACAAAGTGGTTTAGTAATGAACCGGTCCACCACCACCACCACCACTAAGGATCCGGGGTTGGGGTTGCG
CCTTTTCCAAGGCAGCCCTGGGTTTGCGCAGGGACGCGGCTGCTCTGGGCGTGGTTCCGGGAAACGCAGC
GGCGCCGACCCTGGGTCTCGCACATTCTTCACGTCCGTTCGCAGCGTCACCCGGATCTTCGCCGCTACCC
TTGTGGGCCCCCCGGCGACGCTTCCTGCTCCGCCCCTAAGTCGGGAAGGTTCCTTGCGGTTCGCGGCGTG
CCGGACGTGACAAACGGAAGCCGCACGTCTCACTAGTACCCTCGCAGACGGACAGCGCCAGGGAGCAATG
GCAGCGCGCCGACCGCGATGGGCTGTGGCCAATAGCGGCTGCTCAGCAGGGCGCGCCGAGAGCAGCGGCC
GGGAAGGGGCGGTGCGGGAGGCGGGGTGTGGGGCGGTAGTGTGGGCCCTGTTCCTGCCCGCGCGGTGTTC
CGCATTCTGCAAGCCTCCGGAGCGCACGTCGGCAGTCGGCTCCCTCGTTGACCGAATCACCGACCTCTCT
CCCCAGCAATTCACCATGACCGAGTACAAGCCCACGGTGCGCCTCGCCACCCGCGACGACGTCCCCAGGG
CCGTACGCACCCTCGCCGCCGCGTTCGCCGACTACCCCGCCACGCGCCACACCGTCGATCCGGACCGCCA
CATCGAGCGGGTCACCGAGCTGCAAGAACTCTTCCTCACGCGCGTCGGGCTCGACATCGGCAAGGTGTGG
GTCGCGGACGACGGCGCCGCGGTGGCGGTCTGGACCACGCCGGAGAGCGTCGAAGCGGGGGCGGTGTTCG
CCGAGATCGGCCCGCGCATGGCCGAGTTGAGCGGTTCCCGGCTGGCCGCGCAGCAACAGATGGAAGGCCT
CCTGGCGCCGCACCGGCCCAAGGAGCCCGCGTGGTTCCTGGCCACCGTCGGCGTCTCGCCCGACCACCAG
GGCAAGGGTCTGGGCAGCGCCGTCGTGCTCCCCGGAGTGGAGGCGGCCGAGCGCGCCGGGGTGCCCGCCT
TCCTGGAGACCTCCGCGCCCCGCAACCTCCCCTTCTACGAGCGGCTCGGCTTCACCGTCACCGCCGACGT
CGAGGTGCCCGAAGGACCGCGCACCTGGTGCATGACCCGCAAGCCCGGTGCCGAAGGTAGAGGTTCTCTC
CTCACTTGTGGTGATGTTGAAGAAAACCCTGGTCCAATGTCTAGACTGGACAAGAGCAAAGTCATAAACG
GAGCTCTGGAATTACTCAATGGTGTCGGTATCGAAGGCCTGACGACAAGGAAACTCGCTCAAAAGCTGGG
AGTTGAGCAGCCTACCCTGTACTGGCACGTGAAGAACAAGCGGGCCCTGCTCGATGCCCTGCCAATCGAG
ATGCTGGACAGGCATCATACCCACTTCTGCCCCCTGGAAGGCGAGTCATGGCAAGACTTTCTGCGGAACA
ACGCCAAGTCATACCGCTGTGCTCTCCTCTCACATCGCGACGGGGCTAAAGTGCATCTCGGCACCCGCCC
AACAGAGAAACAGTACGAAACCCTGGAAAATCAGCTCGCGTTCCTGTGTCAGCAAGGCTTCTCCCTGGAG
AACGCACTGTACGCTCTGTCCGCCGTGGGCCACTTTACACTGGGCTGCGTATTGGAGGAACAGGAGCATC
AAGTAGCAAAAGAGGAAAGAGAGACACCTACCACCGATTCTATGCCCCCACTTCTGAGACAAGCAATTGA
GCTGTTCGACCGGCAGGGAGCCGAACCTGCCTTCCTTTTCGGCCTGGAACTAATCATATGTGGCCTGGAG
AAACAGCTAAAGTGCGAAAGCGGCGGGCCGACCGACGCCCTTGACGATTTTGACTTAGACATGCTCCCAG
CCGATGCCCTTGACGACTTTGACCTTGATATGCTGCCTGCTGACGCTCTTGACGATTTTGACCTTGACAT
GCTCCCCGGGTAACTAAGTAAGGATCGATCCAAGATATCGTATTCTTAACTATGTTGCTCCTTTTACGCT
ATGTGGATACGCTGCTTTAATGCCTTTGTATCATGCTATTGCTTCCCGTATGGCTTTCATTTTCTCCTCC
TTGTATAAATCCTGGTTGCTGTCTCTTTATGAGGAGTTGTGGCCCGTTGTCAGGCAACGTGGCGTGGTGT
GCACTGTGTTTGCTGACGCAACCCCCACTGGTTGGGGCATTGCCACCACCTGTCAGCTCCTTTCCGGGAC
TTTCGCTTTCCCCCTCCCTATTGCCACGGCGGAACTCATCGCCGCCTGCCTTGCCCGCTGCTGGACAGGG
GCTCGGCTGTTGGGCACTGACAATTCCGTGGTGTTGTCGGGGAAGCTGACGTCCTTTCCATGGCTGCTCG
CCTGTGTTGCCACCTGGATTCTGCGCGGGACGTCCTTCTGCTACGTCCCTTCGGCCCTCAATCCAGCGGA
CCTTCCTTCCCGCGGCCTGCTGCCGGCTCTGCGGCCTCTTCCGCGTCTTCGCCTTCGCCCTCAGACGAGT
CGGATCTCCCTTTGGGCCGCCTCCCCGCCTGTTTCGCCTCGGCGTCCGGACTAGAGGTACCTTTAAGACC
AATGACTTACAAGGCAGCTGTAGATCTTAGCCACTTTTTAAAAGAAAAGGGGGGACTGGAAGGGCTAATT
CACTCCCAACGAAGACAAGATCTGCTTTTTGCTTGTACTGGGTCTCTCTGGTTAGACCAGATCTGAGCCT
GGGAGCTCTCTGGCTAACTAGGGAACCCACTGCTTAAGCCTCAATAAAGCTTGCCTTGAGTGCTTCAAGT
AGTGTGTGCCCGTCTGTTGTGTGACTCTGGTAACTAGAGATCCCTCAGACCCTTTTAGTCAGTGTGGAAA
ATCTCTAGCAGTAGTAGTTCATGTCATCTTATTATTCAGTATTTATAACTTGCAAAGAAATGAATATCAG
AGAGTGAGAGGAACTTGTTTATTGCAGCTTATAATGGTTACAAATAAAGCAATAGCATCACAAATTTCAC
AAATAAAGCATTTTTTTCACTGCATTCTAGTTGTGGTTTGTCCAAACTCATCAATGTATCTTATCATGTC
TGGCTCTAGCTATCCCGCCCCTAACTCCGCCCATCCCGCCCCTAACTCCGCCCAGTTCCGCCCATTCTCC
GCCCCATGGCTGACTAATTTTTTTTATTTATGCAGAGGCCGAGGCCGCCTCGGCCTCTGAGCTATTCCAG
AAGTAGTGAGGAGGCTTTTTTGGAGGCCTTTCAAATATGTATCCGCTCATGAGACAATAACCCTGATAAA
TGCTTCAATAATATTGAAAAAGGAAGAGTATGAGTATTCAACATTTCCGTGTCGCCCTTATTCCCTTTTT
TGCGGCATTTTGCCTTCCTGTTTTTGCTCACCCAGAAACGCTGGTGAAAGTAAAAGATGCTGAAGATCAG
TTGGGTGCACGAGTGGGTTACATCGAACTGGATCTCAACAGCGGTAAGATCCTTGAGAGTTTTCGCCCCG
AAGAACGTTTTCCAATGATGAGCACTTTTAAAGTTCTGCTATGTGGCGCGGTATTATCCCGTATTGACGC
CGGGCAAGAGCAACTCGGTCGCCGCATACACTATTCTCAGAATGACTTGGTTGAGTACTCACCAGTCACA
GAAAAGCATCTTACGGATGGCATGACAGTAAGAGAATTATGCAGTGCTGCCATAACCATGAGTGATAACA
CTGCGGCCAACTTACTTCTGACAACGATCGGAGGACCGAAGGAGCTAACCGCTTTTTTGCACAACATGGG
GGATCATGTAACTCGCCTTGATCGTTGGGAACCGGAGCTGAATGAAGCCATACCAAACGACGAGCGTGAC
ACCACGATGCCTGTAGCAATGGCAACAACGTTGCGCAAACTATTAACTGGCGAACTACTTACTCTAGCTT
CCCGGCAACAATTAATAGACTGGATGGAGGCGGATAAAGTTGCAGGACCACTTCTGCGCTCGGCCCTTCC
GGCTGGCTGGTTTATTGCTGATAAATCTGGAGCCGGTGAGCGTGGGTCTCGCGGTATCATTGCAGCACTG
GGGCCAGATGGTAAGCCCTCCCGTATCGTAGTTATCTACACGACGGGGAGTCAGGCAACTATGGATGAAC
GAAATAGACAGATCGCTGAGATAGGTGCCTCACTGATTAAGCATTGGTAACTGTCAGACCAAGTTTACTC
ATATATACTTTAGATTGATTTAAAACTTCATTTTTAATTTAAAAGGATCTAGGTGAAGATCCTTTTTGAT
AATCTCATGACCAAAATCCCTTAACGTGAGTTTTCGTTCCACTGAGCGTCAGACCCCGTAGAAAAGATCA
AAGGATCTTCTTGAGATCCTTTTTTTCTGCGCGTAATCTGCTGCTTGCAAACAAAAAAACCACCGCTACC
AGCGGTGGTTTGTTTGCCGGATCAAGAGCTACCAACTCTTTTTCCGAAGGTAACTGGCTTCAGCAGAGCG
CAGATACCAAATACTGTTCTTCTAGTGTAGCCGTAGTTAGGCCACCACTTCAAGAACTCTGTAGCACCGC
CTACATACCTCGCTCTGCTAATCCTGTTACCAGTGGCTGCTGCCAGTGGCGATAAGTCGTGTCTTACCGG
GTTGGACTCAAGACGATAGTTACCGGATAAGGCGCAGCGGTCGGGCTGAACGGGGGGTTCGTGCACACAG
CCCAGCTTGGAGCGAACGACCTACACCGAACTGAGATACCTACAGCGTGAGCTATGAGAAAGCGCCACGC
TTCCCGAAGGGAGAAAGGCGGACAGGTATCCGGTAAGCGGCAGGGTCGGAACAGGAGAGCGCACGAGGGA
GCTTCCAGGGGGAAACGCCTGGTATCTTTATAGTCCTGTCGGGTTTCGCCACCTCTGACTTGAGCGTCGA
TTTTTGTGATGCTCGTCAGGGGGGCGGAGCCTATGGAAAAACGCCAGCAACGCGGCCTTTTTACGGTTCC
TGGCCTTTTGCTGGCCTTTTGCTCACATGTTCTTTCCTGCGTTATCCCCTGATTCTGTGGATAACCGTAT
TACCGCCTTTGAGTGAGCTGATACCGCTCGCCGCAGCCGAACGACCGAGCGCAGCGAGTCAGTGAGCGAG
GAAGCGGAAGAGCGCCCAATACGCAAACCGCCTCTCCCCGCGCGTTGGCCGATTCATTAATGCAGCTGGC
ACGACAGGTTTCCCGACTGGAAAGCGGGCAGTGAGCGCAACGCAATTAATGTGAGTTAGCTCACTCATTA
GGCACCCCAGGCTTTACACTTTATGCTTCCGGCTCGTATGTTGTGTGGAATTGTGAGCGGATAACAATTT
CACACAGGAAACAGCTATGACCATGATTACGCCAAGCGCGCAATTAACCCTCACTAAAGGGAACAAAAGC
TGGAGCTGCAAGCTTAATGTAGTCTTATGCAATACTCTTGTAGTCTTGCAACATGGTAACGATGAGTTAG
CAACATGCCTTACAAGGAGAGAAAAAGCACCGTGCATGCCGATTGGTGGAAGTAAGGTGGTACGATCGTG
CCTTATTAGGAAGGCAACAGACGGGTCTGACATGGATTGGACGAACCACTGAATTGCCGCATTGCAGAGA
TATTGTATTTAAGTGCCTAGCTCGATACATAAACGGGTCTCTCTGGTTAGACCAGATCTGAGCCTGGGAG
CTCTCTGGCTAACTAGGGAACCCACTGCTTAAGCCTCAATAAAGCTTGCCTTGAGTGCTTCAAGTAGTGT
GTGCCCGTCTGTTGTGTGACTCTGGTAACTAGAGATCCCTCAGACCCTTTTAGTCAGTGTGGAAAATCTC
TAGCAGTGGCGCCCGAACAGGGACTTGAAAGCGAAAGGGAAACCAGAGGAGCTCTCTCGACGCAGGACTC
GGCTTGCTGAAGCGCGCACGGCAAGAGGCGAGGGGCGGCGACTGGTGAGTACGCCAAAAATTTTGACTAG
CGGAGGCTAGAAGGAGAGAGATGGGTGCGAGAGCGTCAGTATTAAGCGGGGGAGAATTAGATCGCGATGG
GAAAAAATTCGGTTAAGGCCAGGGGGAAAGAAAAAATATAAATTAAAACATATAGTATGGGCAAGCAGGG
AGCTAGAACGATTCGCAGTTAATCCTGGCCTGTTAGAAACATCAGAAGGCTGTAGACAAATACTGGGACA
GCTACAACCATCCCTTCAGACAGGATCAGAAGAACTTAGATCATTATATAATACAGTAGCAACCCTCTAT
TGTGTGCATCAAAGGATAGAGATAAAAGACACCAAGGAAGCTTTAGACAAGATAGAGGAAGAGCAAAACA
AAAGTAAGACCACCGCACAGCAAGCGGCCGCTGATCTTCAGACCTGGAGGAGGAGATATGAGGGACAATT
GGAGAAGTGAATTATATAAATATAAAGTAGTAAAAATTGAACCATTAGGAGTAGCACCCACCAAGGCAAA
GAGAAGAGTGGTGCAGAGAGAAAAAAGAGCAGTGGGAATAGGAGCTTTGTTCCTTGGGTTCTTGGGAGCA
GCAGGAAGCACTATGGGCGCAGCGTCAATGACGCTGACGGTACAGGCCAGACAATTATTGTCTGGTATAG
TGCAGCAGCAGAACAATTTGCTGAGGGCTATTGAGGCGCAACAGCATCTGTTGCAACTCACAGTCTGGGG
CATCAAGCAGCTCCAGGCAAGAATCCTGGCTGTGGAAAGATACCTAAAGGATCAACAGCTCCTGGGGATT
TGGGGTTGCTCTGGAAAACTCATTTGCACCACTGCTGTGCCTTGGAATGCTAGTTGGAGTAATAAATCTC
TGGAACAGATTTGGAATCACACGACCTGGATGGAGTGGGACAGAGAAATTAACAATTACACAAGCTTAAT
ACACTCCTTAATTGAAGAATCGCAAAACCAGCAAGAAAAGAATGAACAAGAATTATTGGAATTAGATAAA
TGGGCAAGTTTGTGGAATTGGTTTAACATAACAAATTGGCTGTGGTATATAAAATTATTCATAATGATAG
TAGGAGGCTTGGTAGGTTTAAGAATAGTTTTTGCTGTACTTTCTATAGTGAATAGAGTTAGGCAGGGATA
TTCACCATTATCGTTTCAGACCCACCTCCCAACCCCGAGGGGACAATTCTCGACCTCGAGACAAATGGCA
GTATTCATCCACAATTTTAAAAGAAAAGGGGGGATTGGGGGGTACAGTGCAGGGGAAAGAATAGTAGACA
TAATAGCAACAGACATACAAACTAAAGAATTACAAAAACAAATTACAAAAATTCAAAATTTTCGGGTTTA
TTACAGGGACAGCAGAGATCCACTTTGGCCGCGAATCGATATGTCGAGTTTACTCCCTATCAGTGATAGA
GAACGTATGTCGAGTTTACTCCCTATCAGTGATAGAGAACGATG
Features (pLannotate 1.2.2; 29 found; start..end, strand, type, name):
    267..291     +  protein_bind   attB1: mutant version of attB; recombination site for the Gateway® BP reaction BP Clonase™
    297..3695    +  CDS            hTERT: human telomerase reverse transcriptase, the catalytic subunit of telomerase; TERT; prevents telomere shortening and allows postsenescent cells to proliferate beyond crisis (Counter et al., 1998); also known as EST2
   3697..3721    -  protein_bind   attB2: mutant version of attB; recombination site for the Gateway® BP reaction BP Clonase™
   3738..3756    +  CDS            9xHis (fragment): 9xHis affinity tag
   3766..4276    +  promoter       hPGK promoter: human phosphoglycerate kinase 1 promoter
   4286..4882    +  CDS            PuroR (fragment): puromycin N-acetyltransferase; pac from Streptomyces; confers resistance to puromycin
   4937..5634    +  CDS            rtTA3 (fragment): reverse tetracycline transactivator 3 activates expression from Tet-responsive promoters in the presence of doxycycline
   5564..5674    +  CDS            VP48: 3 tandem repeats of the minimal activation domain of herpes simplex virus VP16 (Cheng et al., 2013)
   5710..6258    +  misc_feature   WPRE (fragment): woodchuck hepatitis virus posttranscriptional regulatory element
   6284..6355    +  CDS            nef (fragment): NEF_HV1Z2 - Experimental evidence at protein level: Swiss-Prot protein existence level 1. Extracellular Nef protein targets CD4(+) T-lymphocytes for apoptosis by interacting with CXCR4 surface receptors. From Human immunodeficiency virus type 1 group M subtype D (isolate Z2/CDC-Z34) (HIV-1).
   6357..6590    +  LTR            3' LTR (ΔU3): self-inactivating 3' long terminal repeat (LTR) from HIV-1
   6662..6783    +  polyA_signal   SV40 poly(A) signal: SV40 polyadenylation signal
   6823..6958    +  rep_origin     SV40 ori: SV40 origin of replication
   6966..7029    +  promoter       AmpR promoter: bla
   7030..7890    +  CDS            AmpR: β-lactamase; bla; confers resistance to ampicillin, carbenicillin, and related antibiotics
   8061..8649    +  rep_origin     ori: high-copy-number ColE1/pMB1/pBR322/pUC origin of replication
   8832..8924    +  CDS            lacI (fragment): lac repressor; lacI; The lac repressor binds to the lac operator to inhibit transcription in E. coli. This inhibition can be relieved by adding lactose or isopropyl-β-D-thiogalactopyranoside (IPTG).
   8937..8958    +  protein_bind   CAP binding site: CAP binding activates transcription in the presence of cAMP. E. coli catabolite activator protein
   8973..9003    +  promoter       lac promoter: promoter for the E. coli lac operon
   9007..9029    +  protein_bind   lac operator (fragment): The lac repressor binds to the lac operator to inhibit transcription in E. coli. This inhibition can be relieved by adding lactose or isopropyl-β-D-thiogalactopyranoside (IPTG). lac repressor encoded by lacI
   9072..9090    +  promoter       T3 promoter: promoter for bacteriophage T3 RNA polymerase
   9118..9344    +  promoter       RSV promoter: Rous sarcoma virus enhancer/promoter
   9345..9525    +  LTR            5' LTR (truncated): truncated 5' long terminal repeat (LTR) from HIV-1
   9572..9697    +  misc_feature   HIV-1 Ψ: packaging signal of human immunodeficiency virus type 1
   9681..10044   +  CDS            HIV-1 gag (fragment): gag protein from human immunodeficiency virus 1; gag
  10190..10423   +  misc_feature   RRE: The Rev response element (RRE) of HIV-1 allows for Rev-dependent mRNA export from the nucleus to the cytoplasm.
  10800..10824   +  CDS            Rev (fragment): human immunodeficiency virus 1 (HIV-1) Rev protein; rev; enhances nuclear export of unspliced and incompletely spliced viral mRNAs
  10865..10982   +  misc_feature   cPPT/CTS: central polypurine tract and central termination sequence of HIV-1
  11036..246     +  promoter       tight TRE promoter (across the origin): Tet-responsive promoter PTight, consisting of seven tet operator sequences followed by the minimal CMV promoter
