[The description below was written by a language model from this plasmid's Addgene catalogue record and pLannotate feature annotations shown in this document.]
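Description:
TERT - R865C is a doxycycline-inducible, third-generation-style lentiviral expression plasmid built on the pCW57.1 backbone, carrying human telomerase reverse transcriptase (TERT) with arginine 865 changed to cysteine. The roughly 3.4 kb coding sequence was introduced by Gateway recombination and sits between attB1 and attB2 sites, directly downstream of the tight TRE promoter (seven tet operators fused to a minimal CMV promoter). A short histidine tag sequence lies just after attB2, consistent with the recorded 6xHis tag at the C-terminal end of the insert. The catalogue lists the backbone size as equal to the insert size, which appears to be an entry error given the 11.1 kb total.

Downstream of the TERT cassette, a human PGK promoter drives a puromycin resistance gene followed by the reverse tetracycline transactivator rtTA3. The two are presumably co-expressed from one transcript, although the feature table does not annotate the linking element. This all-in-one layout means transduced cells can be selected with puromycin and constitutively make the transactivator, which switches on mutant TERT only when doxycycline is present. A WPRE enhances transcript expression. The viral framework comprises an RSV promoter-driven truncated 5' LTR, the HIV-1 Ψ packaging signal, RRE, cPPT/CTS and a self-inactivating ΔU3 3' LTR, so packaging functions must be supplied in trans. In bacteria the plasmid is maintained through a high-copy ColE1/pUC origin and ampicillin resistance. An SV40 poly(A) signal and SV40 origin are also present.

The construct is intended for expressing this TERT variant in mammalian cells. The associated study concerned the clinical and functional effects of TERT variants in myelodysplastic syndrome.
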