Addgene plasmid #213926: TERT - R865C
Purpose: Expresses Mutant TERT R865C
Depositing lab: Coleman Lindsley. Depositing organization: Dana-Farber Cancer Institute. Publication: The clinical and functional effects of TERT variants in myelodysplastic syndrome. Reilly CR, Myllymaki M, Redd R, Padmanaban S, Karunakaran D, Tesmer V, Tsai FD, Gibson CJ, Rana HQ, Zhong L, Saber W, Spellman SR, Hu ZH, Orr EH, Chen MM, De Vivo I, DeAngelo DJ, Cutler C, Antin JH, Neuberg D, Garber JE, Nandakumar J, Agarwal S, Lindsley RC. Blood. 2021 Sep 9;138(10):898-911. doi: 10.1182/blood.2021011075. PubMed 34019641.
Backbone
  Vector backbone: pcW57.1
  Backbone size w/o insert (bp): 3399
  Total vector size (bp): 11104
  Vector type: Mammalian Expression, Lentiviral
  Selectable markers: Puromycin
Growth in bacteria
  Bacterial resistance: Ampicillin, 100 μg/mL
  Growth temperature: 37°C
  Growth strain: NEB Stable
  Copy number: Unknown
Gene/Insert
  Gene/Insert name: Mutant TERT R865C
  Species: H. sapiens (human)
  Insert size (bp): 3399
  Mutation: Arginine 865 changed to Cysteine
  Entrez Gene: TERT (a.k.a. CMM9, DKCA2, DKCB4, EST2, PFBMFT1, TCS1, TP2, TRT, hEST2, hTRT)
  Promoter: Tet-responsive promoter PTight, consisting of seven tet operator sequences followed by the minimal CMV promoter
  Tag / fusion protein: 6x His Tag
  Cloning method: Gateway Cloning
  Sequencing primers: 5′ CAGTGCCTGGTGTGCGTG; 3′ CTCCCTGACGCTATGGTTCC
Terms and licenses: Academic/Nonprofit Terms; Industry Terms: Not Available to Industry
How to cite: TERT - R865C was a gift from Coleman Lindsley (Addgene plasmid # 213926 ; http://n2t.net/addgene:213926 ; RRID:Addgene_213926)
